>Addgene plasmid #119794 | KFP75 | addgene full sequence | sequence record 232101 | Addgene NGS Result
TCACAGCTTGTCTGTAAGCGGATGCCGGGAGCAGACAAGCCCGTCAGGGCGCGTCAGCGGGTGTTGGCGG
GTGTCGGGGCTGGCTTAACTATGCGGCATCAGAGCAGATTGTACTGAGAGTGCACCATATGCGGTGTGAA
ATACCGCACAGATGCGTAAGGAGAAAATACCGCATCAGGCGCCATTCGCCATTCAGGCTGCGCAACTGTT
GGGAAGGGCGATCGGTGCGGGCCTCTTCGCTATTACGCCAGCTGGCGAAAGGGGGATGTGCTGCAAGGCG
ATTAAGTTGGGTAACGCCAGGGTTTTCCCAGTCACGACGTTGTAAAACGACGGCCAGTGCCAAGCTTGCA
TGCCTGCAGGTCGACTCTAGAGGATCCCCGGGTACGATTTGTACCGCAGCAATCTCGAGAAGATGGAGCA
GGCGCGGATCACGATGGAAGAAGCCATCCAAGCCGATCGCCGCAAGCGGGAACAGCGCGAGCAGGAAAAA
TTGGCGAAAGCCGCTGCCGCTGAGGCCCCCGCAGCTCTCGAAGCCTCCAGCGACAATCCCGAGCCTGAAA
CTAGCGAAACGCCCTCCTAAGGCACCAACCGAGACCAGCGATCGCATCTGACTAGCGATGTCTAAAGCGA
TCCTGTGCAAAGCAAGTTCGGCTAATTCCCCAGTGTTAGCATCGCAGGCAATTGCGGCCCGAGGTTTCAG
GATGCAGACCCGAAGCTGGACGAGTGCAGCGATCGCCCTTGGATTGTGCTTGGGTGTGGGCTGGAGCGCA
CCAGTCTTCAGCCTGACGCCTTCGCAACGTCAGCAACTTAAAAGTCTTGGGATTCCGGTGGTGATTCCCA
AGGCCATCCCGACGGGTTTTCAAGTCAAAAACGTTTCCGTCAAACCCTGCCCTGCCCAATCCAGTCGTAA
CAGCAGGGGCGTCTGTCGGTTTGGCCCAGACTACGAAATTCTTTACCGCAATAGCCAAGGGGCTTGCTTC
ACGATGGTGGCGGTTGGGGGTGGGATCGGTGGCGTTGACCAAACCTACGGCTATGAGGTCGCAGTGCCAT
TGTTCCGTGAGCGCGTCATGCTTTGGTTTGGCGACCTCAACACCAACACTCCTTACCGCACGCCGACAGA
GCAGCAACGACAACAATCCCAGTCCAATCTACGTTCCGATTGGCTGGGCAAGGGGCCTTTCTACGGCGTC
AGCTACGTCCAGAGAGAGCCCCAATGTCGTCGGGGTATCTCCCCAAAGCAGGCTGAGCAGGTTTTAATTC
TCATGTTTGACAGCTTATCATCGAATTATAGGAATAGAGCAAACAAGCAAAGGAAATTTTGTCAAAATAA
TTTTATTGACAACGTCTTATTAACGTTGATATAATTTAAATTTTATTTGACAAAAATGGGCTCGTGTTGT
ACAATAAATGTAGTGAGGTGGATGCAATGGCGATGACGTTGTCCGATATTAAAAGATCGCTTGATGGGAA
TTTAGGTAAAAGGCTGACGTTAAAAGCAAACGGTGGCCGGATCCATATGACCACCCTGGATGATACCGCC
TACCGCTACCGCACCAGCGTTCCCGGTGATGCCGAAGCCATCGAAGCCCTGGATGGCAGCTTTACCACCG
ATACCGTGTTTCGCGTGACCGCCACGGGTGATGGCTTTACCCTGCGCGAAGTGCCCGTCGATCCCCCTCT
GACCAAAGTGTTTCCCGATGATGAAAGTGATGATGAATCGGATGCTGGCGAAGATGGCGATCCCGATAGC
CGCACCTTTGTGGCCTACGGTGATGATGGCGATCTGGCTGGCTTTGTGGTGGTGAGCTACAGCGGCTGGA
ATCGCCGCTTGACCGTGGAAGATATTGAAGTGGCTCCCGAACACCGCGGTCACGGCGTTGGTCGCGCTCT
GATGGGCCTGGCCACCGAATTTGCTCGCGAACGCGGTGCTGGCCACCTGTGGCTGGAAGTGACCAACGTG
AACGCTCCCGCTATCCACGCCTATCGCCGCATGGGCTTCACCCTGTGTGGCCTGGATACCGCTCTGTACG
ATGGCACCGCCAGTGATGGCGAACAGGCCCTGTACATGAGCATGCCCTGCCCCTAAGGCCGGCCAGCCCG
CCTAATGAGCGGGCTTTTTTTTCCAAGGCTCTTAAGGTTATCTTCAGATCAGGAATGTGTCGAAAATGTA
AGAGGGATTACAGTTTCTTCACTTCTCCATGATTTTTAAATAACTACAGCTTAACGAAGTTCTGCCATCC
TTGGGGCATTCTGCTGAGTTCTGAAAAATTTCTGTATGGCTGACTACAAGTTACCCGCGCCTTTCTTCGT
AGAAGTGAATGGTCAATTCTTAGAGTTTTGCGACCGCCAGTCGGCGCTTGAGTTCCTGCAAAAGCTCTAC
CAGCCGAAAGAGCAGCAGTGGCGGGTTATCGATCGGCTAGGGAGCACTCGCGGTCAAACCCAAATCAGTG
TCTCGAAATAGTTGCCTTGATAAATATTGTTGATTTTAGTGATTAAAAAGTAAGACCTCTCAACATCACG
AAATCAACGATCGCATCATCAGTTTTTTACAATCTCGTTACTCATTCGATTGCGACCGCTGGTCTCAGTC
GCTGTTGGGCGGGGCCTAGGGTCTTGCCCTTTTGTCTTGCTAAAGTGGGGCGATGCTGAACTCCACTTCT
GACCTCTCACAGCCCTGTGCTCTAACCGATCCTGCTACTAATCCAACCTTGCAAGGGCGGCCTGACTCGC
GGCAAGTTGAGAAAATCCCTGGCTACACACAGCCCGTCCATGTGATCGCTCTATGCGACTGGAGAACTAA
GCGATCGCACGTCTGCAGGTTGTGTGGGGTATTCGGTCAAGCAGCTTTGGCTGGGAATTGGGCTCTCGGA
AATCCGTCATGAGTGTGGTACCGAGCTCGAATTCGTAATCATGTCATAGCTGTTTCCTGTGTGAAATTGT
TATCCGCTCACAATTCCACACAACATACGAGCCGGAAGCATAAAGTGTAAAGCCTGGGGTGCCTAATGAG
TGAGCTAACTCACATTAATTGCGTTGCGCTCACTGCCCGCTTTCCAGTCGGGAAACCTGTCGTGCCAGCT
GCATTAATGAATCGGCCAACGCGCGGGGAGAGGCGGTTTGCGTATTGGGCGCTCTTCCGCTTCCTCGCTC
ACTGACTCGCTGCGCTCGGTCGTTCGGCTGCGGCGAGCGGTATCAGCTCACTCAAAGGCGGTAATACGGT
TATCCACAGAATCAGGGGATAACGCAGGAAAGAACATGTGAGCAAAAGGCCAGCAAAAGGCCAGGAACCG
TAAAAAGGCCGCGTTGCTGGCGTTTTTCCATAGGCTCCGCCCCCCTGACGAGCATCACAAAAATCGACGC
TCAAGTCAGAGGTGGCGAAACCCGACAGGACTATAAAGATACCAGGCGTTTCCCCCTGGAAGCTCCCTCG
TGCGCTCTCCTGTTCCGACCCTGCCGCTTACCGGATACCTGTCCGCCTTTCTCCCTTCGGGAAGCGTGGC
GCTTTCTCATAGCTCACGCTGTAGGTATCTCAGTTCGGTGTAGGTCGTTCGCTCCAAGCTGGGCTGTGTG
CACGAACCCCCCGTTCAGCCCGACCGCTGCGCCTTATCCGGTAACTATCGTCTTGAGTCCAACCCGGTAA
GACACGACTTATCGCCACTGGCAGCAGCCACTGGTAACAGGATTAGCAGAGCGAGGTATGTAGGCGGTGC
TACAGAGTTCTTGAAGTGGTGGCCTAACTACGGCTACACTAGAAGAACAGTATTTGGTATCTGCGCTCTG
CTGAAGCCAGTTACCTTCGGAAAAAGAGTTGGTAGCTCTTGATCCGGCAAACAAACCACCGCTGGTAGCG
GTGGTTTTTTTGTTTGCAAGCAGCAGATTACGCGCAGAAAAAAAGGATCTCAAGAAGATCCTTTGATCTT
TTCTACGGGGTCTGACGCTCAGTGGAACGAAAACTCACGTTAAGGGATTTTGGTCATGAGATTATCAAAA
AGGATCTTCACCTAGATCCTTTTAAATTAAAAATGAAGTTTTAAATCAATCTAAAGTATATATGAGTAAA
CTTGGTCTGACAGTTACCAATGCTTAATCAGTGAGGCACCTATCTCAGCGATCTGTCTATTTCGTTCATC
CATAGTTGCCTGACTCCCCGTCGTGTAGATAACTACGATACGGGAGGGCTTACCATCTGGCCCCAGTGCT
GCAATGATACCGCGAGACCCACGCTCACCGGCTCCAGATTTATCAGCAATAAACCAGCCAGCCGGAAGGG
CCGAGCGCAGAAGTGGTCCTGCAACTTTATCCGCCTCCATCCAGTCTATTAATTGTTGCCGGGAAGCTAG
AGTAAGTAGTTCGCCAGTTAATAGTTTGCGCAACGTTGTTGCCATTGCTACAGGCATCGTGGTGTCACGC
TCGTCGTTTGGTATGGCTTCATTCAGCTCCGGTTCCCAACGATCAAGGCGAGTTACATGATCCCCCATGT
TGTGCAAAAAAGCGGTTAGCTCCTTCGGTCCTCCGATCGTTGTCAGAAGTAAGTTGGCCGCAGTGTTATC
ACTCATGGTTATGGCAGCACTGCATAATTCTCTTACTGTCATGCCATCCGTAAGATGCTTTTCTGTGACT
GGTGAGTACTCAACCAAGTCATTCTGAGAATAGTGTATGCGGCGACCGAGTTGCTCTTGCCCGGCGTCAA
TACGGGATAATACCGCGCCACATAGCAGAACTTTAAAAGTGCTCATCATTGGAAAACGTTCTTCGGGGCG
AAAACTCTCAAGGATCTTACCGCTGTTGAGATCCAGTTCGATGTAACCCACTCGTGCACCCAACTGATCT
TCAGCATCTTTTACTTTCACCAGCGTTTCTGGGTGAGCAAAAACAGGAAGGCAAAATGCCGCAAAAAAGG
GAATAAGGGCGACACGGAAATGTTGAATACTCATACTCTTCCTTTTTCAATATTATTGAAGCATTTATCA
GGGTTATTGTCTCATGAGCGGATACATATTTGAATGTATTTAGAAAAATAAACAAATAGGGGTTCCGCGC
ACATTTCCCCGAAAAGTGCCACCTGACGTCTAAGAAACCATTATTATCATGACATTAACCTATAAAAATA
GGCGTATCACGAGGCCCTTTCGTCTCGCGCGTTTCGGTGATGACGGTGAAAACCTCTGACACATGCAGCT
CCCGGAGACGG
Features (pLannotate 1.2.2; 16 found; start..end, strand, type, name):
     80..179     +  misc_feature   bom (fragment): basis of mobility region from pBR322
    185..339     -  CDS            lacZα (fragment): LacZα fragment of β-galactosidase; lacZ fragment
    342..385     -  misc_feature   MCS (fragment): pUC18/19 multiple cloning site
    386..577     +  CDS            thf1 (fragment): THF1_SYNE7 - Protein inferred from homology: Swiss-Prot protein existence level 3. May be involved in photosynthetic membrane biogenesis. From Synechococcus elongatus (strain PCC 7942 / FACHB-805) (Anacystis nidulans R2).
   1267..1284    +  promoter       tet promoter (fragment): E. coli promoter for tetracycline efflux protein gene
   1427..1510    +  CDS            veg (fragment): VEG_BACSU - Experimental evidence at protein level: Swiss-Prot protein existence level 1. Stimulates biofilm formation via transcriptional activation of extracellular matrix genes. Acts by repressing SinR activity, independently of the SinI, SlrA and SlrR pathways. Could also be involved in the regulation of other genes during biofilm and spore formation. From Bacillus subtilis (strain 168).
   1517..2083    +  CDS            sta: STA_STRLA - Experimental evidence at protein level: Swiss-Prot protein existence level 1. Involved in resistance to streptothricin, a broad-spectrum antibiotic produced by streptomycetes. Detoxifies streptothricin via acetylation of the beta amino group of the first beta-lysyl moiety of streptothricin. From Streptomyces lavendulae.
   2887..2904    -  misc_feature   MCS (fragment): pUC18/19 multiple cloning site
   2937..2953    -  protein_bind   lac operator: The lac repressor binds to the lac operator to inhibit transcription in E. coli. This inhibition can be relieved by adding lactose or isopropyl-β-D-thiogalactopyranoside (IPTG). lac repressor encoded by lacI
   2961..2991    -  promoter       lac promoter: promoter for the E. coli lac operon
   3006..3027    -  protein_bind   CAP binding site: CAP binding activates transcription in the presence of cAMP. E. coli catabolite activator protein
   3040..3132    -  CDS            lacI (fragment): lac repressor; lacI; The lac repressor binds to the lac operator to inhibit transcription in E. coli. This inhibition can be relieved by adding lactose or isopropyl-β-D-thiogalactopyranoside (IPTG).
   3315..3903    -  rep_origin     ori: high-copy-number ColE1/pMB1/pBR322/pUC origin of replication
   4074..4934    -  CDS            AmpR: β-lactamase; bla; confers resistance to ampicillin, carbenicillin, and related antibiotics
   4935..5039    -  promoter       AmpR promoter: bla
   5134..5169    +  CDS            rop (fragment): Rop protein, which maintains plasmids at low copy number; rop
