[The description below was written by a language model from this plasmid's Addgene catalogue record and pLannotate feature annotations shown in this document.]
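Description:
KFP75 is a 5,191 nt pUC18-based plasmid built as a gene-replacement (knockout) construct for the cyanobacterium Synechococcus elongatus. Its stated purpose is rpoD6∆::NatR, meaning deletion of the sigma factor gene rpoD6 and its replacement with a nourseothricin resistance marker. In E. coli it is propagated through the high-copy ColE1/pUC origin and selected with ampicillin via the β-lactamase gene and its native promoter. The remaining backbone annotations (lac promoter, operator and CAP site, lacZα and MCS fragments, short bom, rop and lacI remnants) are standard pUC18 carry-over, with the insert interrupting the multiple cloning site. Although catalogued as a bacterial expression vector, nothing in the record suggests it is meant to express a protein of interest.

The insert lies between the two MCS fragments. At its centre is a complete streptothricin acetyltransferase coding sequence (sta, from Streptomyces lavendulae), which detoxifies streptothricin-class antibiotics such as nourseothricin and constitutes the NatR marker. Short matches to a tet promoter and to the Bacillus subtilis veg gene lie just upstream and may belong to the region driving the marker, though the record does not state its promoter. On one side of the cassette, a fragment of the S. elongatus PCC 7942 thf1 gene is annotated, consistent with genomic flanking sequence. The largely unannotated stretches on either side of the marker presumably serve as homology arms around the rpoD6 locus, although the feature table does not label them as such. Because the plasmid carries no annotated cyanobacterial replication origin, nourseothricin-resistant transformants would be expected to arise by double homologous recombination into the chromosome. The associated work concerns a sigma factor cascade in circadian transcriptional timing, and this construct would supply the rpoD6 deletion strain.
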