Addgene plasmid #119794: KFP75
Purpose: rpoD6∆::NatR
Depositing lab: Erin O'Shea. Depositing organization: Harvard University. Publication: An RpaA-Dependent Sigma Factor Cascade Sets the Timing of Circadian Transcriptional Rhythms in Synechococcus elongatus. Fleming KE, O'Shea EK. Cell Rep. 2018 Dec 11;25(11):2937-2945.e3. doi: 10.1016/j.celrep.2018.11.049. PubMed 30540929.
Backbone
  Vector backbone: puc18
  Vector type: Bacterial Expression
Growth in bacteria
  Bacterial resistance: Ampicillin, 100 μg/mL
  Growth temperature: 37°C
  Growth strain: DH5alpha
  Copy number: Unknown
Gene/Insert
  Gene/Insert name: NatR
Terms and licenses: Academic/Nonprofit Terms; Industry Terms: Not Available to Industry
How to cite: KFP75 was a gift from Erin O'Shea (Addgene plasmid # 119794 ; http://n2t.net/addgene:119794 ; RRID:Addgene_119794)
