>Addgene plasmid #119794 | KFP75 | depositor partial sequence | sequence record 226866 | ATCC PC7942 1612554 to 1613423 bps
GATTTGTACCGCAGCAATCTCGAGAAGATGGAGCAGGCGCGGATCACGATGGAAGAAGCCATCCAAGCCG
ATCGCCGCAAGCGGGAACAGCGCGAGCAGGAAAAATTGGCGAAAGCCGCTGCCGCTGAGGCCCCCGCAGC
TCTCGAAGCCTCCAGCGACAATCCCGAGCCTGAAACTAGCGAAACGCCCTCCTAAGGCACCAACCGAGAC
CAGCGATCGCATCTGACTAGCGATGTCTAAAGCGATCCTGTGCAAAGCAAGTTCGGCTAATTCCCCAGTG
TTAGCATCGCAGGCAATTGCGGCCCGAGGTTTCAGGATGCAGACCCGAAGCTGGACGAGTGCAGCGATCG
CCCTTGGATTGTGCTTGGGTGTGGGCTGGAGCGCACCAGTCTTCAGCCTGACGCCTTCGCAACGTCAGCA
ACTTAAAAGTCTTGGGATTCCGGTGGTGATTCCCAAGGCCATCCCGACGGGTTTTCAAGTCAAAAACGTT
TCCGTCAAACCCTGCCCTGCCCAATCCAGTCGTAACAGCAGGGGCGTCTGTCGGTTTGGCCCAGACTACG
AAATTCTTTACCGCAATAGCCAAGGGGCTTGCTTCACGATGGTGGCGGTTGGGGGTGGGATCGGTGGCGT
TGACCAAACCTACGGCTATGAGGTCGCAGTGCCATTGTTCCGTGAGCGCGTCATGCTTTGGTTTGGCGAC
CTCAACACCAACACTCCTTACCGCACGCCGACAGAGCAGCAACGACAACAATCCCAGTCCAATCTACGTT
CCGATTGGCTGGGCAAGGGGCCTTTCTACGGCGTCAGCTACGTCCAGAGAGAGCCCCAATGTCGTCGGGG
TATCTCCCCAAAGCAGGCTGAGCAGGTTTTAATTCTCATGTTTGACAGCTTATCATCGAATTATAGGAAT
AGAGCAAACAAGCAAAGGAAATTTTGTCAAAATAATTTTATTGACAACGTCTTATTAACGTTGATATAAT
TTAAATTTTATTTGACAAAAATGGGCTCGTGTTGTACAATAAATGTAGTGAGGTGGATGCA
