>Addgene plasmid #119794 | KFP75 | depositor partial sequence | sequence record 226867 | ATCC PC7942 1614448 to 1615212
CCAAGGCTCTTAAGGTTATCTTCAGATCAGGAATGTGTCGAAAATGTAAGAGGGATTACAGTTTCTTCAC
TTCTCCATGATTTTTAAATAACTACAGCTTAACGAAGTTCTGCCATCCTTGGGGCATTCTGCTGAGTTCT
GAAAAATTTCTGTATGGCTGACTACAAGTTACCCGCGCCTTTCTTCGTAGAAGTGAATGGTCAATTCTTA
GAGTTTTGCGACCGCCAGTCGGCGCTTGAGTTCCTGCAAAAGCTCTACCAGCCGAAAGAGCAGCAGTGGC
GGGTTATCGATCGGCTAGGGAGCACTCGCGGTCAAACCCAAATCAGTGTCTCGAAATAGTTGCCTTGATA
AATATTGTTGATTTTAGTGATTAAAAAGTAAGACCTCTCAACATCACGAAATCAACGATCGCATCATCAG
TTTTTTACAATCTCGTTACTCATTCGATTGCGACCGCTGGTCTCAGTCGCTGTTGGGCGGGGCCTAGGGT
CTTGCCCTTTTGTCTTGCTAAAGTGGGGCGATGCTGAACTCCACTTCTGACCTCTCACAGCCCTGTGCTC
TAACCGATCCTGCTACTAATCCAACCTTGCAAGGGCGGCCTGACTCGCGGCAAGTTGAGAAAATCCCTGG
CTACACACAGCCCGTCCATGTGATCGCTCTATGCGACTGGAGAACTAAGCGATCGCACGTCTGCAGGTTG
TGTGGGGTATTCGGTCAAGCAGCTTTGGCTGGGAATTGGGCTCTCGGAAATCCGTCATGAGTGTG
