>Addgene plasmid #119794 | KFP75 | depositor partial sequence | sequence record 226873 | NatR
ATGGCGATGACGTTGTCCGATATTAAAAGATCGCTTGATGGGAATTTAGGTAAAAGGCTGACGTTAAAAG
CAAACGGTGGCCGGATCCATATGACCACCCTGGATGATACCGCCTACCGCTACCGCACCAGCGTTCCCGG
TGATGCCGAAGCCATCGAAGCCCTGGATGGCAGCTTTACCACCGATACCGTGTTTCGCGTGACCGCCACG
GGTGATGGCTTTACCCTGCGCGAAGTGCCCGTCGATCCCCCTCTGACCAAAGTGTTTCCCGATGATGAAA
GTGATGATGAATCGGATGCTGGCGAAGATGGCGATCCCGATAGCCGCACCTTTGTGGCCTACGGTGATGA
TGGCGATCTGGCTGGCTTTGTGGTGGTGAGCTACAGCGGCTGGAATCGCCGCTTGACCGTGGAAGATATT
GAAGTGGCTCCCGAACACCGCGGTCACGGCGTTGGTCGCGCTCTGATGGGCCTGGCCACCGAATTTGCTC
GCGAACGCGGTGCTGGCCACCTGTGGCTGGAAGTGACCAACGTGAACGCTCCCGCTATCCACGCCTATCG
CCGCATGGGCTTCACCCTGTGTGGCCTGGATACCGCTCTGTACGATGGCACCGCCAGTGATGGCGAACAG
GCCCTGTACATGAGCATGCCCTGCCCCTAAGGCCGGCCAGCCCGCCTAATGAGCGGGCTTTTTTTT
